>Addgene plasmid #47762 | pMM2-rPMCA2a | addgene partial sequence | sequence record 70000 | pMT2-F 5'-TTGCCTTTCTCTCCACAGGT-3'
GGTGATATGACCAACAGCGACTTTTACTCCAAAAACCAAAGAAATGAGTCGAGCCATGGGGGCGAGTTCG
GGTGCAGCATGGAGGAGCTGCGCTCCCTCATGGAGCTGCGGGGCACTGAGGCTGTGGTCAAGATCAAGGA
GACATATGGGGACACTGAATCCATCTGCCGGCGCCTCAAAACCTCTCCTGTTGAAGGTTTGCCAGGCACC
GCTCCAGACCTGGAAAAGAGGAAACAGATTTTCGGGCAAAACTTCATACCTCCAAAGAAACCAAAAACCT
TCCTGCAGCTGGTGTGGGAAGCACTACAGGACGTGACGCTCATCATCCTGGAGATCGCGGCCATCATCTC
CCTGGGACTGTCCTTCTACCACCCACCCGGAGAGAGCAATGAAGGATGTGCCACGGCCCAAGGTGGGGCA
GAAGATGAAGGTGAAGCAGAAGCAGGCTGGATCGAGGGGGCTGCCATCCTGCTGTCAGTCATCTGTGTGG
TCCTCGTCACAGCCTTCAATGATTGGAGTAAAGAGAAACAGTTCC
