[The description below was written by a language model from this plasmid's Addgene catalogue record.]
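Description:
pMM2-rPMCA2a is a mammalian expression plasmid built on the pMM2 backbone and carrying the rat cDNA for PMCA2a, the "a" splice variant of plasma membrane Ca2+-ATPase isoform 2 (gene Atp2b2, also listed as ATP2B2). In bacteria it is maintained as a high-copy plasmid under ampicillin selection. The record does not name the origin of replication and does not list any marker for selection in mammalian cells. No feature table is available, so the precise layout of the backbone elements cannot be described beyond the catalogue fields.

Expression of the insert is recorded as being driven by an SV40 promoter, a viral promoter commonly used for expression in cultured mammalian cells. The cDNA was inserted by restriction enzyme cloning, but both the 5′ and 3′ cloning sites are recorded as unknown. No epitope tags, fusion partners or reporters are listed, so the record gives no indication that the pump is produced as anything other than the untagged protein. The sequencing primers listed for the insert junctions are pMT2-type primers, which suggests flanking vector sequences shared with pMT2, although the record does not state how the two backbones are related.

PMCA2 is a P-type ATPase that extrudes calcium across the plasma membrane and is regulated by calmodulin. The stated purpose is mammalian expression of rat PMCA2a, and the associated study concerns the unusually strong responsiveness of the 2a and 2b isoforms to calmodulin and Ca2+. The plasmid is therefore suited to overexpressing this isoform in mammalian cells for biochemical characterisation of pump activity and regulation, and for comparing splice variants.
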