Addgene plasmid #47762: pMM2-rPMCA2a
Purpose: mammalian expression of rat PMCA2a
Depositing lab: John Penniston & Emanuel Strehler. Depositing organization: Mayo Foundation for Medical Education and Research. Publication: Plasma membrane Ca2+ pump isoforms 2a and 2b are unusually responsive to calmodulin and Ca2+. Elwess NL, Filoteo AG, Enyedi A, Penniston JT. J Biol Chem. 1997 Jul 18;272(29):17981-6. 10.1074/jbc.272.29.17981 PubMed 9218424.
Backbone
  Vector backbone: pMM2
  Backbone manufacturer: Adamo, H.P. et al. (1992) Biochem. J. 285, 791-797
  Vector type: Mammalian Expression
Growth in bacteria
  Bacterial resistance: Ampicillin, 100 μg/mL
  Growth temperature: 37°C
  Growth strain: DH5alpha
  Copy number: High Copy
Gene/Insert
  Gene/Insert name: PMCA2a (alt names: ATP2B2; ATPase, Ca++ transporting, plasma membrane 2)
  Species: R. norvegicus (rat)
  Entrez Gene: Atp2b2 (a.k.a. PMCA2)
  Promoter: SV40
  Cloning method: Restriction Enzyme; 5′ cloning site unknown (unknown if destroyed); 3′ cloning site unknown (unknown if destroyed)
  Sequencing primers: 5′ pMT2-F; 3′ pMT2-R
Terms and licenses: Academic/Nonprofit Terms; Industry Terms: Not Available to Industry
How to cite: pMM2-rPMCA2a was a gift from John Penniston & Emanuel Strehler (Addgene plasmid # 47762 ; http://n2t.net/addgene:47762 ; RRID:Addgene_47762)
